Addgene plasmid #197739: pMC-6-RLuc-9
Purpose: Phytobrick (MoClo) Level 0 Part
Depositing lab: Daniel Voytas. Depositing organization: University of Minnesota. Publication: An extensible vector toolkit and parts library for advanced engineering of plant genomes. Chamness JC, Kumar J, Cruz AJ, Rhuby E, Holum MJ, Cody JP, Tibebu R, Gamo ME, Starker CG, Zhang F, Voytas DF. Plant Genome. 2023 Mar 9:e20312. doi: 10.1002/tpg2.20312. PubMed 36896468.
Backbone
  Vector backbone: pMC-6-ccdB-9
  Backbone manufacturer: Self-made
  Vector type: Plant Expression
Growth in bacteria
  Bacterial resistance: Spectinomycin, 50 μg/mL
  Growth temperature: 37°C
  Growth strain: DH5alpha
  Copy number: High Copy
Gene/Insert
  Gene/Insert name: Renilla luciferase (tomato optimized)
  Species: Renilla reniformis
  Insert size (bp): 936
  Cloning method: Restriction Enzyme; 5′ cloning site Unknown (unknown if destroyed)
Terms and licenses: Academic/Nonprofit Terms; Industry Terms: Not Available to Industry
Depositor comments: Please visit https://doi.org/10.1101/2022.10.15.511792 for bioRxiv preprint.
How to cite: pMC-6-RLuc-9 was a gift from Daniel Voytas (Addgene plasmid # 197739 ; http://n2t.net/addgene:197739 ; RRID:Addgene_197739)
