[The description below was written by a language model from this plasmid's Addgene catalogue record and pLannotate feature annotations shown in this document.]
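Description:
pMC-6-RLuc-9 is a small (about 3.2 kb) Level 0 part plasmid from a Phytobrick/MoClo-style modular cloning toolkit for plant genome engineering. It was derived from the acceptor vector pMC-6-ccdB-9, in which a ccdB counter-selection cassette presumably occupied the position now held by the insert. The "6" and "9" in the name appear to denote the flanking assembly positions that determine where the part slots into a higher-level construct, although the record does not spell out the overhangs or the enzyme sites used. The plasmid is maintained in E. coli at high copy through a ColE1/pUC-type origin and selected with spectinomycin via the aadA aminoglycoside adenylyltransferase gene. This gene sits downstream of an annotated AmpR (bla) promoter and short integrase and gentamicin-resistance fragments. These fragments, along with small RSF ori and lacI fragments near the insert, look like cloning remnants rather than functional elements.

The payload is a 936 bp coding sequence for Renilla reniformis luciferase, codon-optimized for tomato. This enzyme oxidizes coelenterazine to produce light and is widely used as a bioluminescent reporter, often as a normalizing control alongside firefly luciferase. No plant promoter or terminator is annotated around the coding sequence, which fits its role as a stand-alone part: although catalogued as a plant expression vector, it is not expected to drive expression in plants by itself. Instead, it is meant to be combined with promoter, terminator and other Level 0 modules to build complete reporter transcription units in plant transformation vectors.
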