Features (pLannotate 1.2.2; 8 found; start..end, strand, type, name):
      1..23      +  rep_origin     RSF ori (fragment): Plasmids containing the RSF 1030 origin of replication can be propagated in E. coli cells that contain additional plasmids with compatible origins.
     25..74      +  CDS            lacI (fragment): lac repressor; lacI; The lac repressor binds to the lac operator to inhibit transcription in E. coli. This inhibition can be relieved by adding lactose or isopropyl-β-D-thiogalactopyranoside (IPTG).
     91..1023    +  CDS            LUCI_RENRE: Experimental evidence at protein level: Swiss-Prot protein existence level 1. Upon binding the substrate, the enzyme catalyzes an oxygenation, producing a very short-lived hydroperoxide that cyclizes into a dioxetanone structure, which collapses, releasing a CO(2) molecule. The spontaneous breakdown of the dioxetanone releases the energy (about 50 kcal/mole) that is necessary to generate the excited state of the coelenteramide product, which is the singlet form of the monoanion. In vivo the product undergoes the process of nonradiative energy transfer to an accessory protein, a green fluoresce
   1151..1255    +  promoter       AmpR promoter: bla
   1246..1326    -  CDS            int (fragment): INT2_ECOLX - Protein inferred from homology: Swiss-Prot protein existence level 3. Putative integrase believed to be involved in the insertion of antibiotic resistance genes into plasmids and transposons. From Escherichia coli.
   1414..1470    +  CDS            GmR (fragment): gentamycin acetyltransferase; aacC1; confers resistance to gentamycin
   1477..2265    +  CDS            aadA: S3AD_ECOLX - Experimental evidence at protein level: Swiss-Prot protein existence level 1. Mediates bacterial resistance to the antibiotics streptomycin and spectinomycin. From Escherichia coli.
   2439..3027    +  rep_origin     ori: high-copy-number ColE1/pMB1/pBR322/pUC origin of replication
>Addgene plasmid #197739 | pMC-6-RLuc-9 | addgene full sequence | sequence record 391092 | Addgene NGS Result
GTCAGTGAGCGAGGAAGCGGAAGAGCGCCCAATACGCAAACCGCCTCTCCCCGCGCGTTGGCCGATTCAT
TAATCACTCTGTGGTCTCAAATGACATCTAAAGTGTACGACCCCGAACAGAGAAAGCGAATGATTACAGG
GCCACAATGGTGGGCCAGGTGCAAGCAAATGAATGTGTTAGACAGCTTTATCAACTACTACGATAGTGAA
AAACACGCCGAGAATGCCGTTATATTTTTACATGGTAACGCTGCCTCATCTTATCTCTGGCGACACGTAG
TCCCCCATATAGAGCCCGTAGCCAGGTGTATTATTCCAGACCTCATCGGCATGGGTAAGAGCGGTAAATC
TGGCAACGGGAGTTATCGTTTATTAGACCATTACAAGTATCTGACAGCTTGGTTCGAGTTACTAAACCTT
CCTAAAAAGATCATATTTGTCGGGCACGACTGGGGCGCTTGTTTGGCATTCCACTACAGTTACGAACACC
AAGATAAGATTAAGGCAATCGTCCATGCTGAGTCAGTCGTAGACGTGATAGAGAGTTGGGATGAGTGGCC
AGACATCGAAGAAGATATTGCACTCATTAAGAGTGAGGAAGGAGAGAAAATGGTACTGGAGAACAACTTT
TTCGTCGAAACCATGCTTCCCTCTAAAATTATGAGGAAATTGGAACCCGAAGAGTTCGCTGCTTATTTAG
AACCCTTTAAAGAGAAGGGCGAAGTCCGAAGGCCTACTCTCTCATGGCCAAGAGAGATTCCACTAGTCAA
AGGCGGCAAGCCAGATGTAGTACAAATAGTGAGAAACTATAACGCTTATTTACGAGCAAGTGATGATTTG
CCAAAGATGTTTATAGAAAGCGATCCAGGCTTCTTTTCTAACGCAATAGTGGAAGGTGCTAAGAAGTTTC
CAAACACTGAATTCGTGAAAGTTAAAGGGCTCCATTTCAGTCAAGAGGACGCTCCTGACGAGATGGGTAA
GTATATAAAATCATTTGTCGAGAGGGTCCTCAAAAACGAGCAATAGCTTTGAGACCACGAAGTGGCTCTT
CAGTGGACGAAAGGGCCTCGTGATACGCCTATTTTTATAGGTTAATGTCATGATAATAATGGTTTCTTAG
ACGTCAGGTGGCACTTTTCGGGGAAATGTGCGCGGAACCCCTATTTGTTTATTTTTCTAAATACATTCAA
ATATGTATCCGCTCATGAGACAATAACCCTGATAAATGCTTCAATAATATTGAAAAAGGAAGAGTATGCG
CTCACGCAACTGGTCCAGAACCTTGACCGAACGCAGCGGTGGTAACGGCGCAGTGGCGGTTTTCATGGCT
TGTTATGACTGTTTTTTTTTGGGGTACAGTCTATGCCTCGGGCATCCAAGCAGCAAGCGCGTTACGCCGT
GGGTCGATGTTTGATGTTATGGAGCAGCAACGATGTTACGCAGCAGGGCAGTCGCCCTAAAACAAAGTTA
AACATCATGAGGGAAGCGGTGATCGCCGAAGTATCGACTCAACTATCAGAGGTAGTTGGCGTCATCGAGC
GCCATCTCGAACCGACGTTGCTGGCCGTACATTTGTACGGCTCCGCAGTGGATGGCGGCCTGAAGCCACA
CAGCGATATTGATTTGCTGGTTACGGTGACCGTAAGGCTTGATGAAACAACGCGGCGAGCTTTGATCAAC
GACCTTTTGGAAACTTCGGCTTCCCCTGGAGAGAGCGAGATTCTCCGCGCTGTAGAAGTCACCATTGTTG
TGCACGACGACATCATTCCGTGGCGTTATCCAGCTAAGCGCGAACTGCAATTTGGAGAATGGCAGCGCAA
TGACATTCTTGCAGGTATCTTCGAGCCAGCCACGATCGACATTGATCTGGCTATCTTGCTGACAAAAGCA
AGAGAACATAGCGTTGCCTTGGTAGGTCCAGCGGCGGAGGAACTCTTTGATCCGGTTCCTGAACAGGATC
TATTTGAGGCGCTAAATGAAACCTTAACGCTATGGAACTCGCCGCCCGACTGGGCTGGCGATGAGCGAAA
TGTAGTGCTTACGTTGTCCCGCATTTGGTACAGCGCAGTAACCGGCAAAATCGCGCCGAAGGATGTCGCT
GCCGACTGGGCAATGGAGCGCCTGCCGGCCCAGTATCAGCCCGTCATACTTGAAGCTAGACAGGCTTATC
TTGGACAAGAAGAAGATCGCTTGGCCTCGCGCGCAGATCAGTTGGAAGAATTTGTCCATTACGTAAAAGG
CGAGATCACCAAGGTAGTCGGCAAATAACTGTCAGACCAAGTTTACTCATATATACTTTAGATTGATTTA
AAACTTCATTTTTAATTTAAAAGGATCTAGGTGAAGATCCTTTTTGATAATCTCATGACCAAAATCCCTT
AACGTGAGTTTTCGTTCCACTGAGCGTCAGACCCCGTAGAAAAGATCAAAGGATCTTCTTGAGATCCTTT
TTTTCTGCGCGTAATCTGCTGCTTGCAAACAAAAAAACCACCGCTACCAGCGGTGGTTTGTTTGCCGGAT
CAAGAGCTACCAACTCTTTTTCCGAAGGTAACTGGCTTCAGCAGAGCGCAGATACCAAATACTGTTCTTC
TAGTGTAGCCGTAGTTAGGCCACCACTTCAAGAACTCTGTAGCACCGCCTACATACCTCGCTCTGCTAAT
CCTGTTACCAGTGGCTGCTGCCAGTGGCGATAAGTCGTGTCTTACCGGGTTGGACTCAAGACGATAGTTA
CCGGATAAGGCGCAGCGGTCGGGCTGAACGGGGGGTTCGTGCACACAGCCCAGCTTGGAGCGAACGACCT
ACACCGAACTGAGATACCTACAGCGTGAGCTATGAGAAAGCGCCACGCTTCCCGAAGGGAGAAAGGCGGA
CAGGTATCCGGTAAGCGGCAGGGTCGGAACAGGAGAGCGCACGAGGGAGCTTCCAGGGGGAAACGCCTGG
TATCTTTATAGTCCTGTCGGGTTTCGCCACCTCTGACTTGAGCGTCGATTTTTGTGATGCTCGTCAGGGG
GGCGGAGCCTATGGAAAAACGCCAGCAACGCGGCCTTTTTACGGTTCCTGGCCTTTTGCTGGCCTTTTGC
TCACATGTTCTTTCCTGCGTTATCCCCTGATTCTGTGGATAACCGTATTACCGCCTTTGAGTGAGCTGAT
ACCGCTCGCCGCAGCCGAACGACCGAGCGCAGCGA
